Addgene plasmid #25357: EPHA2 (3MBW)
Purpose: Bacterial expression for structure determination; may not be full ORF
Depositing lab: Cheryl Arrowsmith. Depositing organization: University of Toronto.
Backbone
  Vector backbone: pFHMSP-LIC-N
  Backbone manufacturer: SGC
  Vector type: Insect Expression
Growth in bacteria
  Bacterial resistance: Ampicillin, 100 μg/mL
  Growth temperature: 37°C
  Growth strain: DH5alpha
  Copy number: High Copy
Gene/Insert
  Gene/Insert name: epha2.023.326 (alt names: PDB: 3MBW; EPHA2; EPH receptor A2 ligand binding and cysteine-rich domains)
  Species: H. sapiens (human)
  Insert size (bp): 912
  GenBank ID: BC037166
  Entrez Gene: EPHA2 (a.k.a. ARCC2, CTPA, CTPP1, CTRCT6, ECK)
  Tag / fusion protein: His (N terminal on insert)
  Cloning method: Restriction Enzyme
  Sequencing primers: 5′ N/A; 3′ N/A
Terms and licenses: Academic/Nonprofit Terms; Industry Terms
Depositor comments: PDB: 3MBW. http://www.thesgc.org/structures/3MBW/
How to cite: EPHA2 (3MBW) was a gift from Cheryl Arrowsmith (Addgene plasmid # 25357 ; http://n2t.net/addgene:25357 ; RRID:Addgene_25357)
