[The description below was written by a language model from this plasmid's Addgene catalogue record.]
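Description:
EPHA2 (3MBW) is a protein-production plasmid built on the pFHMSP-LIC-N backbone from the Structural Genomics Consortium, carrying a fragment of the human EPH receptor A2 gene for structural studies. The insert, named epha2.023.326, is 912 bp and derives from a human EPHA2 cDNA. The name and size suggest that it encodes roughly residues 23 to 326, a stretch described in the record as the ligand-binding and cysteine-rich domains of the receptor's extracellular region. It is therefore a truncated domain construct rather than the full open reading frame, as the catalogue entry itself cautions. A His tag is fused to the N terminus of the insert, which allows purification of the expressed protein by immobilised metal affinity chromatography.

The plasmid is maintained in E. coli as a high-copy vector under ampicillin selection. The record is inconsistent about the expression host: the stated purpose reads "bacterial expression for structure determination", whereas the vector type is listed as insect expression. Which of the two applies cannot be decided from the fields given. No feature table is provided, and the promoter, any secretion signal, any tag-cleavage site and the origin of replication are not stated. The cloning method is recorded as restriction enzyme, although the backbone name implies a ligation-independent cloning design.

The construct is associated with a deposited crystal structure (PDB entry 3MBW). Its intended use is production of recombinant EPHA2 ectodomain fragment for crystallography, and the same protein would suit related biochemical or ligand-binding work.
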