>Addgene plasmid #25357 | EPHA2 (3MBW) | depositor partial sequence | sequence record 11831 | Author sequence
GCGGCGCAGGGCAAGGAAGTGGTACTGCTGGACTTTGCTGCAGCTGGAGGGGAGCTCGGCTGGCTCACAC
ACCCGTATGGCAAAGGGTGGGACCTGATGCAGAACATCATGAATGACATGCCGATCTACATGTACTCCGT
GTGCAACGTGATGTCTGGCGACCAGGACAACTGGCTCCGCACCAACTGGGTGTACCGAGGAGAGGCTGAG
CGTATCTTCATTGAGCTCAAGTTTACTGTACGTGACTGCAACAGCTTCCCTGGTGGCGCCAGCTCCTGCA
AGGAGACTTTCAACCTCTACTATGCCGAGTCGGACCTGGACTACGGCACCAACTTCCAGAAGCGCCTGTT
CACCAAGATTGACACCATTGCGCCCGATGAGATCACCGTCAGCAGCGACTTCGAGGCACGCCACGTGAAG
CTGAACGTGGAGGAGCGCTCCGTGGGGCCGCTCACCCGCAAAGGCTTCTACCTGGCCTTCCAGGATATCG
GTGCCTGTGTGGCGCTGCTCTCCGTCCGTGTCTACTACAAGAAGTGCCCCGAGCTGCTGCAGGGCCTGGC
CCACTTCCCTGAGACCATCGCCGGCTCTGATGCACCTTCCCTGGCCACTGTGGCCGGCACCTGTGTGGAC
CATGCCGTGGTGCCACCGGGGGGTGAAGAGCCCCGTATGCACTGTGCAGTGGATGGCGAGTGGCTGGTGC
CCATTGGGCAGTGCCTGTGCCAGGCAGGCTACGAGAAGGTGGAGGATGCCTGCCAGGCCTGCTCGCCTGG
ATTTTTTAAGTTTGAGGCATCTGAGAGCCCCTGCTTGGAGTGCCCTGAGCACACGCTGCCATCCCCTGAG
GGTGCCACCTCCTGCGAGTGTGAGGAAGGCTTCTTCCGGGCACCTCAGGACCCAGCGTCGATGCCTTGCA
CA
