>Addgene plasmid #25357 | EPHA2 (3MBW) | addgene partial sequence | sequence record 31443 | 25357 with Polyhedrin-F
GTTTCGTACAGTTTTGTATAAAAAAACCTATAAATATTCCGGATTATTCATACCGTCCCACCATCGGGCG
CGGATCTCGGTCCGAAACCATGAAATTCTTAGTCAACGTTGCCCTTGTTTTTATGGTCGTATACATTTCT
TACATCTATGCGGCCGCTCCGGAACATCACCATCACCATCACGATTACGATATCCCAACGACCGAAAACC
TGTATTTTCAGGGCGCCATGGATGCGGCGCAGGGCAAGGAAGTGGTACTGCTGGACTTTGCTGCAGCTGG
AGGGGAGCTCGGCTGGCTCACACACCCGTATGGCAAAGGGTGGGACCTGATGCAGAACATCATGAATGAC
ATGCCGATCTACATGTACTCCGTGTGCAACGTGATGTCTGGCGACCAGGACAACTGGCTCCGCACCAACT
GGGTGTACCGAGGAGAGGCTGAGCGTATCTTCATTGAGCTCAAGTTTACTGTACGTGACTGCAACAGCTT
CCCTGGTGGCGCCAGCTCCTGCAAGGAGACTTTCAACCTCTACTATGCCGAGTCGGACCTGGACTACGGC
ACCAACTTCCAGAAGCGCCTGTTCACCAAGATTGACACCATTGCGCCCGATGAGATCACCGTCAGCAGCG
ACTTCGAGGCACGCCACGTGAAGCTGAACGTGGAGGAGCGCTCCGTGGGGCCGCTCACCCGCAAAGGCTT
CTACCTGGCCTTCCAGGATATCGGTGCCTGTGTGGCGCTGCTCTCCGTCCGTGTCTACTACAAGAAGTGC
CCCGAGCTGCTGCAGGGCCTGGCCCACTTCCCTGAGACCATCGCCGGCTCTGATGCACCTTCCCTGGCCA
CTGTGGCCGGCACCTGTGTGGACCATGCCGTGGTGCCACCGGGGGGTGAAGAGCCCCGTATGCACTGTGC
A
